>Addgene plasmid #42732 | TAL3269 | depositor partial sequence | sequence record 57852 | TAL3269 sequence 2430 bps
TCTAGAGCTAGCACCATGGACTACAAAGACCATGACGGTGATTATAAAGATCATGACATCGATTACAAGG
ATGACGATGACAAGATGGCCCCCAAGAAGAAGAGGAAGGTGGGCATTCACCGCGGGGTACCTATGGTGGA
CTTGAGGACACTCGGTTATTCGCAACAGCAACAGGAGAAAATCAAGCCTAAGGTCAGGAGCACCGTCGCG
CAACACCACGAGGCGCTTGTGGGGCATGGCTTCACTCATGCGCATATTGTCGCGCTTTCACAGCACCCTG
CGGCGCTTGGGACGGTGGCTGTCAAATACCAAGATATGATTGCGGCCCTGCCCGAAGCCACGCACGAGGC
AATTGTAGGGGTCGGTAAACAGTGGTCGGGAGCGCGAGCACTTGAGGCGCTGCTGACTGTGGCGGGTGAG
CTTAGGGGGCCTCCGCTCCAGCTCGACACCGGGCAGCTGCTGAAGATCGCGAAGAGAGGGGGAGTAACAG
CGGTAGAGGCAGTGCACGCCTGGCGCAATGCGCTCACCGGGGCCCCCTTGAACCTGACCCCAGACCAGGT
AGTCGCAATCGCGAACAATAATGGGGGAAAGCAAGCCCTGGAAACCGTGCAAAGGTTGTTGCCGGTCCTT
TGTCAAGACCACGGCCTTACACCGGAGCAAGTCGTGGCCATTGCATCCCACGACGGTGGCAAACAGGCTC
TTGAGACGGTTCAGAGACTTCTCCCAGTTCTCTGTCAAGCCCACGGGCTGACTCCCGATCAAGTTGTAGC
GATTGCGTCCAACGGTGGAGGGAAACAAGCATTGGAGACTGTCCAACGGCTCCTTCCCGTGTTGTGTCAA
GCCCACGGTTTGACGCCTGCACAAGTGGTCGCCATCGCCAGCCATGATGGCGGTAAGCAGGCGCTGGAAA
CAGTACAGCGCCTGCTGCCTGTACTGTGCCAGGATCATGGACTGACCCCAGACCAGGTAGTCGCAATCGC
GTCGAACATTGGGGGAAAGCAAGCCCTGGAAACCGTGCAAAGGTTGTTGCCGGTCCTTTGTCAAGACCAC
GGCCTTACACCGGAGCAAGTCGTGGCCATTGCAAATAATAACGGTGGCAAACAGGCTCTTGAGACGGTTC
AGAGACTTCTCCCAGTTCTCTGTCAAGCCCACGGGCTGACTCCCGATCAAGTTGTAGCGATTGCGAATAA
CAATGGAGGGAAACAAGCATTGGAGACTGTCCAACGGCTCCTTCCCGTGTTGTGTCAAGCCCACGGTTTG
ACGCCTGCACAAGTGGTCGCCATCGCCTCCAATATTGGCGGTAAGCAGGCGCTGGAAACAGTACAGCGCC
TGCTGCCTGTACTGTGCCAGGATCATGGACTGACCCCAGACCAGGTAGTCGCAATCGCGTCAAACGGAGG
GGGAAAGCAAGCCCTGGAAACCGTGCAAAGGTTGTTGCCGGTCCTTTGTCAAGACCACGGCCTTACACCG
GAGCAAGTCGTGGCCATTGCAAATAATAACGGTGGCAAACAGGCTCTTGAGACGGTTCAGAGACTTCTCC
CAGTTCTCTGTCAAGCCCACGGGCTGACTCCCGATCAAGTTGTAGCGATTGCGTCGCATGACGGAGGGAA
ACAAGCATTGGAGACTGTCCAACGGCTCCTTCCCGTGTTGTGTCAAGCCCACGGTTTGACGCCTGCACAA
GTGGTCGCCATCGCCAGCCATGATGGCGGTAAGCAGGCGCTGGAAACAGTACAGCGCCTGCTGCCTGTAC
TGTGCCAGGATCATGGACTGACCCCAGACCAGGTAGTCGCAATCGCGAACAATAATGGGGGAAAGCAAGC
CCTGGAAACCGTGCAAAGGTTGTTGCCGGTCCTTTGTCAAGACCACGGCCTTACACCGGAGCAAGTCGTG
GCCATTGCAAGCAACATCGGTGGCAAACAGGCTCTTGAGACGGTTCAGAGACTTCTCCCAGTTCTCTGTC
AAGCCCACGGGCTGACTCCCGATCAAGTTGTAGCGATTGCGAATAACAATGGAGGGAAACAAGCATTGGA
GACTGTCCAACGGCTCCTTCCCGTGTTGTGTCAAGCCCACGGTTTGACGCCTGCACAAGTGGTCGCCATC
GCCAACAACAACGGCGGTAAGCAGGCGCTGGAAACAGTACAGCGCCTGCTGCCTGTACTGTGCCAGGATC
ATGGACTGACACCCGAACAGGTGGTCGCCATTGCTAATAATAACGGAGGACGGCCAGCCTTGGAGTCCAT
CGTAGCCCAATTGTCCAGGCCCGATCCCGCGTTGGCTGCGTTAACGAATGACCATCTGGTGGCGTTGGCA
TGTCTTGGTGGACGACCCGCGCTCGATGCAGTCAAAAAGGGTCTGCCTCATGCTCCCGCATTGATCAAAA
GAACCAACCGGCGGATTCCCGAGAGAACTTCCCATCGAGTCGCGGGATCC
