>Addgene plasmid #42732 | TAL3269 | addgene partial sequence | sequence record 61039 | JDS-TALEN-F 5'-TAGGGGTCGGTAAACAGTGG-3'
TGTGGCGGGTGAGCTTAGGGGGCCTCCGCTCCAGCTCGACACCGGGCAGCTGCTGAAGATCGCGAAGAGA
GGGGGAGTAACAGCGGTAGAGGCAGTGCACGCCTGGCGCAATGCGCTCACCGGGGCCCCCTTGAACCTGA
CCCCAGACCAGGTAGTCGCAATCGCGAACAATAATGGGGGAAAGCAAGCCCTGGAAACCGTGCAAAGGTT
GTTGCCGGTCCTTTGTCAAGACCACGGCCTTACACCGGAGCAAGTCGTGGCCATTGCATCCCACGACGGT
GGCAAACAGGCTCTTGAGACGGTTCAGAGACTTCTCCCAGTTCTCTGTCAAGCCCACGGGCTGACTCCCG
ATCAAGTTGTAGCGATTGCGTCCAACGGTGGAGGGAAACAAGCATTGGAGACTGTCCAACGGCTCCTTCC
CGTGTTGTGTCAAGCCCACGGTTTGACGCCTGCACAAGTGGTCGCCATCGCCAGCCATGATGGCGGTAAG
CAGGCGCTGGAAACAGTACAGCGCCTGCTGCCTGTACTGTGCCAGGATCATGGACTGACCCCAGACCAGG
TAGTCGCAATCGCGTCGAACATTGGGGGAAAGCAAGCCCTGGAAACCGTGCAAAGGTTGTTGCCGGTCCT
TTGTCAAGACCACGGCCTTACACCGGAGCAAGTCGTGGCCATTGCAAATAATAACGGTGGCAAACAGGCT
CTTGAGACGGTTCAGAGACTTCTCCCAGTTCTCTGTCAAGCCCACGGGCTGACTCCCGATCAAGTTGTAG
CGATTGCGAATAACAATGGAGGGAAACAAGCATTGGAGACTGTCCAACGGCTCCTTCCCGTGTTGTGTCA
AGCCCACGGTTTGACGCCTGCACAAGTGGTCGCCATCGCCTCCAATATTGGCGGTAAGCAGGCGCTGGAA
ACAGTACAGCGCCTGCTGCCTGTA
