[The description below was written by a language model from this plasmid's Addgene catalogue record.]
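Description:
TAL3269 is a TALEN expression plasmid built on the JDS74 backbone, a mammalian expression vector of about 6.4 kb that also carries a T7 promoter. It is maintained as a high-copy plasmid in E. coli under ampicillin selection. The record gives no feature table, so the origin of replication and other backbone details are not explicitly documented. The use of a BGH reverse sequencing primer suggests a BGH polyadenylation region downstream of the coding sequence.

The insert, about 1.6 kb, is an engineered TAL effector repeat array designated ZebrafishCommunity-GnIH-right. It forms the right-hand half of a TALEN pair directed against the zebrafish GnIH gene, and the depositor specifies an 18-nucleotide target binding site for it. The array was cloned by restriction enzyme methods that destroyed both junction sites. This places it in frame with backbone-encoded elements, namely an N-terminal 3X Flag tag and a C-terminal wild-type FokI nuclease domain.

Expression in mammalian cells is driven by the CMV promoter, and the Flag tag allows the protein to be detected. The T7 designation indicates that the same coding region can be transcribed in vitro to make mRNA, the usual route for delivering TALENs into zebrafish embryos. FokI cleaves DNA only as a dimer, so this monomer is meant to be used with a matching left-hand TALEN that binds the opposite strand across a spacer. That partner construct is not described in this record. Paired binding produces a double-strand break at the GnIH locus, and error-prone repair of the break can yield disruptive indel mutations. This fits the associated work on targeted gene disruption in zebrafish somatic cells.
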