Addgene plasmid #42732: TAL3269
Depositing lab: Keith Joung. Publication: Targeted gene disruption in somatic zebrafish cells using engineered TALENs. Sander JD, Cade L, Khayter C, Reyon D, Peterson RT, Joung JK, Yeh JR. Nat Biotechnol. 2011 Aug 5;29(8):697-8. doi: 10.1038/nbt.1934. PubMed 21822241.
Backbone
  Vector backbone: JDS74
  Backbone manufacturer: Addgene plasmid #32288
  Backbone size w/o insert (bp): 6447
  Vector type: Mammalian Expression ; T7
Growth in bacteria
  Bacterial resistance: Ampicillin, 100 μg/mL
  Growth temperature: 37°C
  Growth strain: XL1 Blue
  Copy number: High Copy
Gene/Insert
  Gene/Insert name: ZebrafishCommunity-GnIH-right (alt name: GnIH)
  Species: D. rerio (zebrafish)
  Insert size (bp): 1640
  Promoter: CMV
  Tag / fusion protein: 3X Flag (N terminal on backbone); WT FOKI (C terminal on backbone)
  Cloning method: Restriction Enzyme; 5′ cloning site N/A (destroyed during cloning); 3′ cloning site N/A (destroyed during cloning)
  Sequencing primers: 5′ CMV-F; 3′ BGH-rev
Terms and licenses: Academic/Nonprofit Terms; Industry Terms: Not Available to Industry
Depositor comments: Target binding site: TGCTCAGGATGCCGAGGG It is strongly recommended that users perform a diagnostic digest to verify this plasmid prior to use. For example, a double digest of the plasmid with BamHI and KpnI should result in two bands at 2.3kb and 5.8kb.
How to cite: TAL3269 was a gift from Keith Joung (Addgene plasmid # 42732 ; http://n2t.net/addgene:42732 ; RRID:Addgene_42732)
